>Addgene plasmid #211145 | pBiT3.1-N_CIAO1:1-339 | addgene full sequence | sequence record 425938 | Addgene NGS Result
AAGACGCGTTAATTAAGACGTCGGCAGTGAAAAAAATGCTTTATTTGTGAAATTTGTGATGCTATTGCTT
TATTTGTAACCATTATAAGCTGCAATAAACAAGTTAACAACAACAATTGCATTCATTTTATGTTTCAGGT
TCAGGGGGAGGTGTGGGAGGTTTTTTAAAGCAAGTAAAACCTCTACAAATGTGGTATGGCTGATTATGAT
CCGCGGCCGCAATACGTCGACGTTATCAGCTGACTTCGTACGAGAGCCTAGGATTATGGCGCGCCACTAG
TTATTAATAGTAATCAATTACGGGGTCATTAGTTCATAGCCCATATATGGAGTTCCGCGTTACATAACTT
ACGGTAAATGGCCCGCCTGGCTGACCGCCCAACGACCCCCGCCCATTGACGTCAATAATGACGTATGTTC
CCATAGTAACGCCAATAGGGACTTTCCATTGACGTCAATGGGTGGAGTATTTACGGTAAACTGCCCACTT
GGCAGTACATCAAGTGTATCATATGCCAAGTCCGCCCCCTATTGACGTCAATGACGGTAAATGGCCCGCC
TGGCATTATGCCCAGTACATGACCTTACGGGACTTTCCTACTTGGCAGTACATCTACGTATTAGTCATCG
CTATTACCATGGTGATGCGGTTTTGGCAGTACACCAATGGGCGTGGATAGCGGTTTGACTCACGGGGATT
TCCAAGTCTCCACCCCATTGACGTCAATGGGAGTTTGTTTTGGCACCAAAATCAACGGGACTTTCCAAAA
TGTCGTAATAACCCCGCCCCGTTGACGCAAATGGGCGGTAGGCGTGTACGGTGGGAGGTCTATATAAGCA
GAGCTGGTTTAGTGAACCGTCAGATCACTAGAATCTTTATTGCGGTAGTTTATCACAGTTAAATTGCTAA
CGCAGTCAGTGCTTCTGACACAACAGTCTCGAACTTAAGCTGCAGAAGTTGGTCGTGAGGCACTGGGCAG
GTAAGTATCAAGGTTACAAGACAGGTTTAAGGAGACCAATAGAAACTGGGCTTGTCGAGACAGAGAAGAC
TCTTGCGTTTCTGATAGGCACCTATTGGTCTTACTGACATCCACTTTGCCTTTCTCTCCACAGGTGTCCA
CTCCCAGTTCAATTACAGCTCTTAAGGCTAGAGTATTAATACGACTCACTATAGGGGTTAGCGATCGCCA
TGGTGAGCGGCTGGCGGCTGTTCAAGAAGATTAGCGGGAGCTCCGGTGGCTCGAGCGGTATGAAGGACTC
GCTGGTGCTGCTGGGCCGTGTCCCGGCGCACCCGGACTCCCGCTGCTGGTTCCTGGCCTGGAACCCCGCG
GGGACCCTGCTGGCCTCGTGCGGCGGCGACCGGAGAATCCGCATCTGGGGCACGGAGGGTGACAGCTGGA
TCTGCAAGTCTGTCCTTTCTGAAGGCCACCAGCGCACCGTGCGGAAGGTAGCCTGGTCCCCCTGCGGTAA
TTACCTGGCCTCTGCCAGCTTTGATGCTACCACTTGCATTTGGAAGAAGAACCAGGATGACTTTGAGTGT
GTAACCACTCTCGAGGGCCATGAAAATGAGGTCAAGTCAGTGGCTTGGGCCCCATCTGGCAACCTCCTGG
CCACTTGCAGCCGAGATAAGAGCGTTTGGGTCTGGGAAGTTGATGAAGAGGATGAGTATGAATGTGTCAG
TGTTCTCAACTCCCACACACAGGATGTCAAGCATGTGGTTTGGCACCCAAGTCAGGAGCTCTTAGCTTCT
GCCAGCTATGATGACACAGTGAAGCTGTACCGGGAGGAAGAGGATGACTGGGTATGCTGTGCCACCCTTG
AGGGCCATGAATCCACTGTGTGGAGCTTGGCCTTTGACCCGAGTGGCCAGCGCCTGGCGTCTTGTAGTGA
TGACCGTACTGTGCGTATCTGGCGTCAGTATCTACCAGGCAATGAACAAGGGGTGGCATGCAGCGGCTCT
GACCCCAGTTGGAAATGTATCTGTACTTTGTCCGGCTTCCACTCAAGGACCATTTATGACATTGCTTGGT
GTCAGCTGACAGGGGCTCTGGCCACAGCTTGTGGGGATGACGCGATCCGCGTGTTTCAGGAGGATCCCAA
CTCGGATCCACAGCAGCCCACCTTCTCCCTGACAGCCCACTTGCATCAGGCCCATTCCCAGGATGTCAAC
TGTGTGGCCTGGAACCCCAAGGAGCCAGGGCTACTGGCCTCCTGCAGTGATGATGGGGAGGTGGCCTTCT
GGAAGTATCAGCGGCCTGAAGGCCTCTAATCTAGAGGTCAAGCTTCGGGGGTTTAAACCTGCAGGCATGC
AAGCTGATTTGGCTGCTGCCACCGCTGAGCAAGGCCGCTTCGAGCAGACATGATAAGATACATTGATGAG
TTTGGACAAACCACAACTAGAATGCAGTGAAAAAAATGCTTTATTTGTGAAATTTGTGATGCTATTGCTT
TATTTGTAACCATTATAAGCTGCAATAAACAAGTTAACAACAACAATTGCATTCATTTTATGTTTCAGGT
TCAGGGGGAGATGTGGGAGGTTTTTTTAAGCAAGTAAAACCTCTACAAATGTGGTAAAATCTTAATTAAG
ACTTCTAATATAACTTCGTATAGCATACATTATACGAAGTTATGGTTCCACTGTTGACAATTAATCATCG
GCATAGTATATCGGCATAGTATAATACGACAAGGTGAGGAACTAAACCCAGGAGGCAGATCATGATTGAA
CAAGATGGATTGCACGCAGGTTCTCCGGCCGCTTGGGTGGAGAGGCTATTCGGCTATGACTGGGCACAAC
AGACAATCGGCTGCTCTGATGCCGCCGTGTTCCGGCTGTCAGCGCAGGGGCGCCCGGTTCTTTTTGTCAA
GACCGACCTGTCCGGTGCCCTGAATGAACTGCAGGACGAGGCAGCGCGGCTATCGTGGCTGGCCACGACG
GGCGTTCCTTGCGCAGCTGTGCTCGACGTTGTCACTGAAGCGGGAAGGGACTGGCTGCTATTGGGCGAAG
TGCCGGGGCAGGATCTCCTGTCATCTCACCTTGCTCCTGCCGAGAAAGTATCCATCATGGCTGATGCAAT
GCGGCGGCTGCATACGCTTGATCCGGCTACCTGCCCATTCGACCACCAAGCGAAACATCGCATCGAGCGA
GCACGTACTCGGATGGAAGCCGGTCTTGTCGATCAGGATGATCTGGACGAAGAGCATCAGGGGCTCGCGC
CAGCCGAACTGTTCGCCAGGCTCAAGGCGCGCATGCCCGACGGCGAGGATCTCGTCGTGACCCATGGCGA
TGCCTGCTTGCCGAATATCATGGTGGAAAATGGCCGCTTTTCTGGATTCATCGACTGTGGCCGGCTGGGT
GTGGCGGACCGCTATCAGGACATAGCGTTGGCTACCCGTGATATTGCTGAAGAGCTTGGCGGCGAATGGG
CTGACCGCTTCCTCGTGCTTTACGGTATCGCCGCTCCCGATTCGCAGCGCATCGCCTTCTATCGCCTTCT
TGACGAGTTCTTCTGATTCGAAATGACCGACCAAGCGACGCCCAACCGGTATCAGCTCACTCAAAGGCGG
TAATACGGTTATCCACAGAATCAGGGGATAACGCAGGAAAGAACATGTGAGCAAAAGGCCAGCAAAAGGC
CAGGAACCGTAAAAAGGCCGCGTTGCTGGCGTTTTTCCATAGGCTCCGCCCCCCTGACGAGCATCACAAA
AATCGACGCTCAAGTCAGAGGTGGCGAAACCCGACAGGACTATAAAGATACCAGGCGTTTCCCCCTGGAA
GCTCCCTCGTGCGCTCTCCTGTTCCGACCCTGCCGCTTACCGGATACCTGTCCGCCTTTCTCCCTTCGGG
AAGCGTGGCGCTTTCTCATAGCTCACGCTGTAGGTATCTCAGTTCGGTGTAGGTCGTTCGCTCCAAGCTG
GGCTGTGTGCACGAACCCCCCGTTCAGCCCGACCGCTGCGCCTTATCCGGTAACTATCGTCTTGAGTCCA
ACCCGGTAAGACACGACTTATCGCCACTGGCAGCAGCCACTGGTAACAGGATTAGCAGAGCGAGGTATGT
AGGCGGTGCTACAGAGTTCTTGAAGTGGTGGCCTAACTACGGCTACACTAGAAGGACAGTATTTGGTATC
TGCGCTCTGCTGAAGCCAGTTACCTTCGGAAAAAGAGTTGGTAGCTCTTGATCCGGCAAACAAACCACCG
CTGGTAGCGGTGGTTTTTTTGTTTGCAAGCAGCAGATTACGCGCAGAAAAAAAGGATTTCAAGAAGATCC
TTTGATCTTTTCTACGGGGTCTGACGCTCAGTGGAACGAAAACTCACGTTAAGGGATTTTGGTCATGAGA
TTATCAAAAAGGATCTTCACCTAGATCCTTTTATAGTCCGGAATCGTCACACAAAAAACCAACACACAGA
TGTAATGAAAATAAAGATATTTTATTGCGGCCATCGTGATGGCTAGAGTTTAGCCCTCCCACACATAACC
AGAGGGCAGCAATTCACGAATCCCAACTGCCGTCGGCTGTCCATCACTGTCCTTCACTATGGCTTTGATC
CCAGGATGCAGATCGAGAAGCACCTGTCGGCACCGTCCGCAGGGGCTCAAGATGCCCCTGTTCTCATTTC
CGATCGCGACGATACAAGTCAGGTTGCCAGCTGCCGCAGCAGCAGCAGTGCCCAGCACCACGAGTTCTGC
ACAAGGTCCCCCAGTAAAATGATATACATTGACACCAGTGAAGATGCGGCCGTCGCTAGAGAGAGCTGCG
CTGGCGACGCTGTAGTCTTCAGAGATGGGGATGCTGTTGATTGTAGCCGTTGCTCTTTCAATGAGGGTGG
ATTCTTCTTGAGACAAAGGCTTGGCCATGGTGGCGCTAGTGTCAGAAGAATCGAGCTTTTTGCAAAAGCC
TAGGCCTCCAAAAAAGCCTCCTCACTACTTCTGGAATAGCTCAGAGGCCGAGGCGGCCTCGGCCTCTGCA
TAAATAAAAAAAATTAGTCAGCCATGGGGCGGAGAATGGGCGGAACTGGGCGGAGTTAGGGGCGGGATGG
GCGGAGTTAGGGGCGGGACTATGGTTGCTGACTAATTGAGATGCATGCTTTGCATACTTCTGCCTGCTGG
GGAGCCTGGGGACTTTCCACACCTGGTTGCTGACTAATTGAGATGCATGCTTTGCATACTTCTGCCTGCT
GGGGAGCCTGGGGACTTTCCACACCCTAACTGACACACATTCCACAGCTGGTTCTTTCCGCCTCAGAAGG
TACCTAACCAAGTTCCTCTTTCAGAGGTTATTTCAGGCCATGGTGCTGCGC
Features (pLannotate 1.2.2; 17 found; start..end, strand, type, name):
     24..105     -  polyA_signal   SV40 poly(A) signal: SV40 polyadenylation signal
    128..211     -  CDS            large T antigen (fragment): large T antigen from SV40 (simian virus 40)
    276..641     +  enhancer       CMV enhancer: human cytomegalovirus immediate early enhancer
    643..842     +  promoter       CMV promoter: human cytomegalovirus (CMV) immediate early promoter
    981..1113    +  intron         chimeric intron: chimera between introns from human β-globin and immunoglobulin heavy chain genes
   1157..1175    +  promoter       T7 promoter: promoter for bacteriophage T7 RNA polymerase
   1250..2266    +  CDS            CIAO1: CIAO1_HUMAN - Also known as CIA1 From Homo sapiens (Human).
   2297..2315    +  misc_feature   MCS (fragment): pUC18/19 multiple cloning site
   2364..2485    -  polyA_signal   SV40 poly(A) signal: SV40 polyadenylation signal
   2508..2576    -  CDS            large T antigen (fragment): large T antigen from SV40 (simian virus 40)
   2600..2633    +  protein_bind   loxP: Cre-mediated recombination occurs in the 8-bp core sequence (GCATACAT). Cre recombinase
   2643..2690    +  promoter       EM7 promoter: synthetic bacterial promoter&nbsp
   2722..3513    +  CDS            neo: KKA2_KLEPN - Also known as kan, nptII. Experimental evidence at protein level: Swiss-Prot protein existence level 1. Resistance to kanamycin, neomycin, paromomycin, ribostamycin, butirosin and gentamicin B. From Klebsiella pneumoniae.
   3674..4262    -  rep_origin     ori: high-copy-number ColE1/pMB1/pBR322/pUC origin of replication
   4388..4436    -  polyA_signal   poly(A) signal: synthetic polyadenylation signal
   4460..4858    -  CDS            BSD: blasticidin S deaminase; Aspergillus terreus BSD; confers resistance to blasticidin
   4889..5246    -  promoter       SV40 promoter: SV40 enhancer and early promoter
