[The description below was written by a language model from this plasmid's Addgene catalogue record and pLannotate feature annotations shown in this document.]
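Description:
pBiT3.1-N_CIAO1:1-339 is a mammalian expression plasmid built on the Promega pBiT3.1-N backbone that produces full-length, wild-type human CIAO1 (also called CIA1 or WDR39; residues M1 to L339, a 1,017 bp insert derived from a Mammalian Gene Collection clone) with an N-terminal HiBiT tag joined through a short glycine-serine linker. Transcription is driven by the CMV immediate-early enhancer and promoter, followed by a chimeric β-globin/immunoglobulin intron that generally improves mRNA processing and expression. A T7 promoter sits just upstream of the coding region and serves as the 5′ sequencing primer site. An SV40 polyadenylation signal terminates the transcript. The insert was introduced by ligation-independent cloning between XhoI and XbaI sites, both of which are retained.

In bacteria the 5.3 kb plasmid replicates from a high-copy ColE1/pUC-type origin and is selected with kanamycin, via a neo (nptII) gene expressed from the bacterial EM7 promoter. The catalogue lists neomycin/G418 as the mammalian selectable marker. However, the annotated sequence places only the EM7 promoter upstream of neo and also shows a separate SV40 early promoter–blasticidin S deaminase–synthetic poly(A) cassette, which would confer blasticidin resistance in mammalian cells. The two sources therefore differ on this point. A single loxP site lies just upstream of the EM7-neo unit; the record does not explain its role.

HiBiT is a small peptide that complements the LgBiT fragment to reconstitute NanoLuc luciferase, so the fusion allows luminescent detection and quantification of CIAO1 in cells or lysates. The plasmid comes from a study evaluating the ligandability of WD40 repeat proteins, though the record does not specify the assays used.
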