Addgene plasmid #211145: pBiT3.1-N_CIAO1:1-339
Purpose: Mammalian expression of full-length human CIAO1. N-terminal HiBiT tag.
Depositing lab: Cheryl Arrowsmith. Publication: A Target Class Ligandability Evaluation of WD40 Repeat-Containing Proteins. Ackloo S, Li F, Szewczyk M, Seitova A, Loppnau P, Zeng H, Xu J, Ahmad S, Arnautova YA, Baghaie AJ, Beldar S, Bolotokova A, Centrella PA, Chau I, Clark MA, Cuozzo JW, Dehghani-Tafti S, Disch JS, Dong A, Dumas A, Feng JA, Ghiabi P, Gibson E, Gilmer J, Goldman B, Green SR, Guie MA, Guilinger JP, Harms N, Herasymenko O, Houliston S, Hutchinson A, Kearnes S, Keefe AD, Kimani SW, Kramer T, Kutera M, Kwak HA, Lento C, Li Y, Liu J, Loup J, Machado RAC, Mulhern CJ, Perveen S, Righetto GL, Riley P, Shrestha S, Sigel EA, Silva M, Sintchak MD, Slakman BL, Taylor RD, Thompson J, Torng W, Underkoffler C, von Rechenberg M, Walsh RT, Watson I, Wilson DJ, Wolf E, Yadav M, Yazdi AK, Zhang J, Zhang Y, Santhakumar V, Edwards AM, Barsyte-Lovejoy D, Schapira M, Brown PJ, Halabelian L, Arrowsmith CH. J Med Chem. 2025 Jan 23;68(2):1092-1112. doi: 10.1021/acs.jmedchem.4c02010. Epub 2024 Nov 4. PubMed 39495097.
Backbone
  Vector backbone: pBiT3.1-N
  Backbone manufacturer: Promega
  Vector type: Mammalian Expression
  Selectable markers: Neomycin (select with G418)
Growth in bacteria
  Bacterial resistance: Kanamycin, 50 μg/mL
  Growth temperature: 37°C
  Growth strain: DH5alpha
  Copy number: High Copy
Gene/Insert
  Gene/Insert name: CIAO1:M1-L339 (alt name: WDR39)
  Species: H. sapiens (human)
  Insert size (bp): 1017
  Mutation: wild type
  Entrez Gene: CIAO1 (a.k.a. CIA1, WDR39)
  Promoter: CMV
  Tag / fusion protein: MVSGWRLFKKISGSSGGSSG (N terminal on insert)
  Cloning method: Ligation Independent Cloning
  Sequencing primers: 5′ T7; 3′ TTGCTCAGCGGTGGCAGCAG
Resource information
  A portion of this plasmid was derived from a plasmid made by: Mammalian Gene Collection (BC001395)
Terms and licenses: Academic/Nonprofit Terms; Industry Terms: Not Available to Industry
Depositor comments: 5' Cloning Site: Xho1 (not destroyed), 3' Cloning Site: Xba1 (not destroyed).
How to cite: pBiT3.1-N_CIAO1:1-339 was a gift from Cheryl Arrowsmith (Addgene plasmid # 211145 ; http://n2t.net/addgene:211145 ; RRID:Addgene_211145)
