>Addgene plasmid #211145 | pBiT3.1-N_CIAO1:1-339 | depositor partial sequence | sequence record 411768 | Insert sequence
ATGAAGGACTCGCTGGTGCTGCTGGGCCGTGTCCCGGCGCACCCGGACTCCCGCTGCTGGTTCCTGGCCT
GGAACCCCGCGGGGACCCTGCTGGCCTCGTGCGGCGGCGACCGGAGAATCCGCATCTGGGGCACGGAGGG
TGACAGCTGGATCTGCAAGTCTGTCCTTTCTGAAGGCCACCAGCGCACCGTGCGGAAGGTAGCCTGGTCC
CCCTGCGGTAATTACCTGGCCTCTGCCAGCTTTGATGCTACCACTTGCATTTGGAAGAAGAACCAGGATG
ACTTTGAGTGTGTAACCACTCTCGAGGGCCATGAAAATGAGGTCAAGTCAGTGGCTTGGGCCCCATCTGG
CAACCTCCTGGCCACTTGCAGCCGAGATAAGAGCGTTTGGGTCTGGGAAGTTGATGAAGAGGATGAGTAT
GAATGTGTCAGTGTTCTCAACTCCCACACACAGGATGTCAAGCATGTGGTTTGGCACCCAAGTCAGGAGC
TCTTAGCTTCTGCCAGCTATGATGACACAGTGAAGCTGTACCGGGAGGAAGAGGATGACTGGGTATGCTG
TGCCACCCTTGAGGGCCATGAATCCACTGTGTGGAGCTTGGCCTTTGACCCGAGTGGCCAGCGCCTGGCG
TCTTGTAGTGATGACCGTACTGTGCGTATCTGGCGTCAGTATCTACCAGGCAATGAACAAGGGGTGGCAT
GCAGCGGCTCTGACCCCAGTTGGAAATGTATCTGTACTTTGTCCGGCTTCCACTCAAGGACCATTTATGA
CATTGCTTGGTGTCAGCTGACAGGGGCTCTGGCCACAGCTTGTGGGGATGACGCGATCCGCGTGTTTCAG
GAGGATCCCAACTCGGATCCACAGCAGCCCACCTTCTCCCTGACAGCCCACTTGCATCAGGCCCATTCCC
AGGATGTCAACTGTGTGGCCTGGAACCCCAAGGAGCCAGGGCTACTGGCCTCCTGCAGTGATGATGGGGA
GGTGGCCTTCTGGAAGTATCAGCGGCCTGAAGGCCTC
